>Addgene plasmid #12087 | pCMV HDM2(NES-) | addgene partial sequence | sequence record 18676 | 12087 with CMV-F
GGGGCANTAGCAGAGCTCGTTAGTGAACCGTCAGATCGCCTGGAGACGCCATCCACGCTGTTTTGACCTC
CATAGAAGACACCGGGACCGATCCAGCCTCCGGTCGACCGATCCTGAGAACTTCAGGGTGAGTTTGGGGA
CCCTTGATTGTTCTTTCTTTTTCGCTATTGTAAAATTCATGTTATATGGAGGGGGCAAAGTTTTCAGGGT
GTTGTTTAGAATGGGAAGATGTCCCTTGTATCACCATGGACCCTCATGATAATTTTGTTTCTTTCACTTT
CTACTCTGTTGACAACCATTGTCTCCTCTTATTTTCTTTTCATTTTCTGTAACTTTTTCGTTAAACTTTA
GCTTGCATTTGTAACGAATTTTTAAATTCACTTTTGTTTATTTGTCAGATTGTAAGTACTTTCTCTAATC
ACTTTTTTTTCAAGGCAATCAGGGTATATTATATTGTACTTCAGCACAGTTTTAGAGAACAATTGTTATA
ATTAAATGATAAGGTAGAATATTTCTGCATATAAATTCTGGCTGGCGTGGAAATATTCTTATTGGTAGAA
ACAACTACACCCTGGTCATCATCCTGCCTTTCTCTTTATGGTTACAATGATATACACTGTTTGAGATGAG
GATAAAATACTCTGAGTCCAAACCGGGCCCCTCTGCTAACCATGTTCATGCCTTCTTCTCTTTCCTACAG
CTCCTGGGCAACGTGCTGGTTGTTGTGCTGTCTCATCATTTTGGCAAAGAATTCACCATGGTGAGGAGCA
GGCAAATGTGCATACCAACATGTCTGTACCTACTGATGGTGCTGTANCACCCCACAGATCCAGCTCGGAA
CA
