[The description below was written by a language model from this plasmid's Addgene catalogue record.]
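Description:
pCMV HDM2(NES-) is a mammalian expression plasmid built on the pCMV5 backbone (about 4.6 kb without insert). It is maintained in E. coli as a high-copy plasmid under ampicillin selection. No feature table is provided, so the origin of replication, polyadenylation signal and any other backbone elements are not itemised. The backbone name and the use of a CMV forward sequencing primer indicate that the insert sits downstream of a cytomegalovirus promoter, which gives strong constitutive transcription in transfected mammalian cells. No mammalian selection marker, epitope tag or reporter is recorded, and the insert size is not stated.

The insert is human HDM2 (the MDM2 gene product), the RING-finger E3 ubiquitin ligase that binds and negatively regulates the tumour suppressor p53. This version carries two alanine substitutions, L205A and I208A, which disrupt the protein's nuclear-export sequence. The mutant is therefore expected to be defective in export from the nucleus while leaving other domains unaltered. The insert was introduced by restriction enzyme cloning, and part of the plasmid derives from a construct made in another laboratory.

The construct comes from a study of how HDM2 controls the subcellular localisation of p53, in particular the requirement for an intact RING-finger domain in excluding p53 from the nucleus. In that context, the NES-deficient allele is suited to transient transfection experiments, typically compared with wild-type HDM2 or other mutants. Such comparisons test whether HDM2's own nucleocytoplasmic shuttling is needed for p53 relocalisation, degradation or functional inhibition.
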