Addgene plasmid #12087: pCMV HDM2(NES-)
Depositing lab: Tyler Jacks. Depositing organization: Massachusetts Institute of Technology. Publication: An intact HDM2 RING-finger domain is required for nuclear exclusion of p53. Boyd SD, Tsai KY, Jacks T. Nat Cell Biol. 2000 Sep . 2(9):563-8. 10.1038/35023500 PubMed 10980695.
Backbone
  Vector backbone: pCMV5
  Backbone size w/o insert (bp): 4600
  Vector type: Mammalian Expression
Growth in bacteria
  Bacterial resistance: Ampicillin, 100 μg/mL
  Growth temperature: 37°C
  Growth strain: DH5alpha
  Copy number: High Copy
Gene/Insert
  Gene/Insert name: HDM2
  Species: H. sapiens (human)
  Mutation: Nuclear-export sequence mutant (NES-): L205A, I208A
  Entrez Gene: MDM2 (a.k.a. ACTFS, HDMX, LSKB, hdm2)
  Cloning method: Restriction Enzyme
  Sequencing primers: 5′ CMV-F
Resource information
  A portion of this plasmid was derived from a plasmid made by: J. Xiao (Boston University)
Terms and licenses: Academic/Nonprofit Terms; Industry Terms: Not Available to Industry
How to cite: pCMV HDM2(NES-) was a gift from Tyler Jacks (Addgene plasmid # 12087 ; http://n2t.net/addgene:12087 ; RRID:Addgene_12087)
